>Addgene plasmid #146738 | pT7-EGFP-C1-HsNot6_1-188_K | depositor full sequence | sequence record 289184 | Full Sequence
TAGTTATTAATAGTAATCAATTACGGGGTCATTAGTTCATAGCCCATATATGGAGTTCCGCGTTACATAA
CTTACGGTAAATGGCCCGCCTGGCTGACCGCCCAACGACCCCCGCCCATTGACGTCAATAATGACGTATG
TTCCCATAGTAACGCCAATAGGGACTTTCCATTGACGTCAATGGGTGGAGTATTTACGGTAAACTGCCCA
CTTGGCAGTACATCAAGTGTATCATATGCCAAGTACGCCCCCTATTGACGTCAATGACGGTAAATGGCCC
GCCTGGCATTATGCCCAGTACATGACCTTATGGGACTTTCCTACTTGGCAGTACATCTACGTATTAGTCA
TCGCTATTACCATGGTGATGCGGTTTTGGCAGTACATCAATGGGCGTGGATAGCGGTTTGACTCACGGGG
ATTTCCAAGTCTCCACCCCATTGACGTCAATGGGAGTTTGTTTTGGCACCAAAATCAACGGGACTTTCCA
AAATGTCGTAACAACTCCGCCCCATTGACGCAAATGGGCGGTAGGCGTGTACGGTGGGAGGTCTATATAA
GCAGAGCTCTCTGGCTAACTAGAGAACCCACTGCTTACTGGCTTATCGAAATTAATACGACTCACTATAG
GGAGACCCAAGCTCTAGCGCTACCGGTCGCCACCATGGTGAGCAAGGGCGAGGAGCTGTTCACCGGGGTG
GTGCCCATCCTGGTCGAGCTGGACGGCGACGTAAACGGCCACAAGTTCAGCGTGTCCGGCGAGGGCGAGG
GCGATGCCACCTACGGCAAGCTGACCCTGAAGTTCATCTGCACCACCGGCAAGCTGCCCGTGCCCTGGCC
CACCCTCGTGACCACCCTGACCTACGGCGTGCAGTGCTTCAGCCGCTACCCCGACCACATGAAGCAGCAC
GACTTCTTCAAGTCCGCCATGCCCGAAGGCTACGTCCAGGAGCGCACCATCTTCTTCAAGGACGACGGCA
ACTACAAGACCCGCGCCGAGGTGAAGTTCGAGGGCGACACCCTGGTGAACCGCATCGAGCTGAAGGGCAT
CGACTTCAAGGAGGACGGCAACATCCTGGGGCACAAGCTGGAGTACAACTACAACAGCCACAACGTCTAT
ATCATGGCCGACAAGCAGAAGAACGGCATCAAGGTGAACTTCAAGATCCGCCACAACATCGAGGACGGCA
GCGTGCAGCTCGCCGACCACTACCAGCAGAACACCCCCATCGGCGACGGCCCCGTGCTGCTGCCCGACAA
CCACTACCTGAGCACCCAGTCCGCCCTGAGCAAAGACCCCAACGAGAAGCGCGATCACATGGTCCTGCTG
GAGTTCGTGACCGCCGCCGGGATCACTCTCGGCATGGACGAGCTGTACAAGTCCGGACTCAGATCTCGAG
CTCAAGCTTCGAATTCTGCAGTCGACGGTACCGCGGGCCCCAAAGAAAAATACGAGCCCCCTGACCCTCG
GAGGATGTATACAATTATGTCTTCTGAGGAAGCAGCAAATGGAAAGAAATCCCACTGGGCAGAGCTTGAA
ATAAGTGGAAAAGTAAGAAGCTTAAGCGCATCTTTGTGGTCACTAACTCACCTGACAGCTTTGCATTTGA
GTGACAATTCCCTGTCCCGAATTCCTTCAGACATTGCCAAGCTTCACAATCTGGTGTATTTGGACCTGTC
ATCTAATAAAATTCGTAGCTTACCCGCAGAACTCGGAAACATGGTATCACTCAGGGAGCTCCATTTAAAT
AACAACCTGTTACGAGTTCTACCTTTTGAGCTGGGAAAACTGTTTCAGTTGCAGACTTTAGGCCTGAAAG
GAAATCCCCTTACCCAGGATATATTGAACCTTTATCAGGAACCAGATGGAACAAGACGGCTGCTGAACTA
TTTGCTTGATAATTTGTCAGGTACTGCAAAAAGAATTACAACAGAACAACCACCTCCAAGGTCTTGGATT
ATGTTACAAGAACCAGATAGGACAAGGCCAACTGCCTTGTAGGGATCCACCGGATCTAGATAACTGATCA
TAATCAGCCATACCACATTTGTAGAGGTTTTACTTGCTTTAAAAAACCTCCCACACCTCCCCCTGAACCT
GAAACATAAAATGAATGCAATTGTTGTTGTTAACTTGTTTATTGCAGCTTATAATGGTTACAAATAAAGC
AATAGCATCACAAATTTCACAAATAAAGCATTTTTTTCACTGCATTCTAGTTGTGGTTTGTCCAAACTCA
TCAATGTATCTTAACGCGTAAATTGTAAGCGTTAATATTTTGTTAAAATTCGCGTTAAATTTTTGTTAAA
TCAGCTCATTTTTTAACCAATAGGCCGAAATCGGCAAAATCCCTTATAAATCAAAAGAATAGACCGAGAT
AGGGT
[37 nt withheld, positions 2386-2422]
AAAGAACGTGGACTCCAACGTCAAAGG
[49 nt withheld, positions 2450-2498]
T
[91 nt withheld, positions 2500-2590]
G
[124 nt withheld, positions 2592-2715]
CAGGTGGCACTTTTCGGGGAAATGTGCGCGGAACCCCTATTTGTTTATTTTTCTAAATACATTCAAATAT
GTATCCGCTCATGAGACAATAACCCTGATAAATGCTTCAATAATATTGAAAAAGGAAGAGTCCTGAGGCG
GAAAGAACCAGCTGTGGAATGTGTGTCAGTTAGGGTGTGGAAAGTCCCCAGGCTCCCCAGCAGGCAGAAG
TATGCAAAGCATGCATCTCAATTAGTCAGCAACCAGGTGTGGAAAGTCCCCAGGCTCCCCAGCAGGCAGA
AGTATGCAAAGCATGCATCTCAATTAGTCAGCAACCATAGTCCCGCCCCTAACTCCGCCCATCCCGCCCC
TAACTCCGCCCAGTTCCGCCCATTCTCCGCCCCATGGCTGACTAATTTTTTTTATTTATGCAGAGGCCGA
GGCCGCCTCGGCCTCTGAGCTATTCCAGAAGTAGTGAGGAGGCTTTTTTGGAGGCCTAGGCTTTTGCAAA
GATCGATCAAGAGACAGGATGAGGATCGTTTCGCATGATTGAACAAGATGGATTGCACGCAGGTTCTCCG
GCCGCTTGGGTGGAGAGGCTATTCGGCTATGACTGGGCACAACAGACAATCGGCTGCTCTGATGCCGCCG
TGTTCCGGCTGTCAGCGCAGGGGCGCCCGGTTCTTTTTGTCAAGACCGACCTGTCCGGTGCCCTGAATGA
ACTGCAAGACGAGGCAGCGCGGCTATCGTGGCTGGCCACGACGGGCGTTCCTTGCGCAGCTGTGCTCGAC
GTTGTCACTGAAGCGGGAAGGGACTGGCTGCTATTGGGCGAAGTGCCGGGGCAGGATCTCCTGTCATCTC
ACCTTGCTCCTGCCGAGAAAGTATCCATCATGGCTGATGCAATGCGGCGGCTGCATACGCTTGATCCGGC
TACCTGCCCATTCGACCACCAAGCGAAACATCGCATCGAGCGAGCACGTACTCGGATGGAAGCCGGTCTT
GTCGATCAGGATGATCTGGACGAAGAGCATCAGGGGCTCGCGCCAGCCGAACTGTTCGCCAGGCTCAAGG
CGAGCATGCCCGACGGCGAGGATCTCGTCGTGACCCATGGCGATGCCTGCTTGCCGAATATCATGGTGGA
AAATGGCCGCTTTTCTGGATTCATCGACTGTGGCCGGCTGGGTGTGGCGGACCGCTATCAGGACATAGCG
TTGGCTACCCGTGATATTGCTGAAGAGCTTGGCGGCGAATGGGCTGACCGCTTCCTCGTGCTTTACGGTA
TCGCCGCTCCCGATTCGCAGCGCATCGCCTTCTATCGCCTTCTTGACGAGTTCTTCTGAGCGGGACTCTG
GGGTTCGAAATGACCGACCAAGCGACGCCCAACCTGCCATCACGAGATTTCGATTCCACCGCCGCCTTCT
ATGAAAGGTTGGGCTTCGGAATCGTTTTCCGGGACGCCGGCTGGATGATCCTCCAGCGCGGGGATCTCAT
GCTGGAGTTCTTCGCCCACCCTAGGGGGAGGCTAACTGAAACACGGAAGGAGACAATACCGGAAGGAACC
CGCGCTATGACGGCAATAAAAAGACAGAATAAAACGCACGGTGTTGGGTCGTTTGTTCATAAACGCGGGG
TTCGGTCCCAGGGCTGGCACTCTGTCGATACCCCACCGAGACCCCATTGGGGCCAATACGCCCGCGTTTC
TTCCTTTTCCCCACCCCACCCCCCAAGTTCGGGTGAAGGCCCAGGGCTCGCAGCCAACGTCGGGGCGGCA
GGCCCTGCCATAGCCTCAGGTTACTCATATATACTTTAGATTGATTTAAAACTTCATTTTTAATTTAAAA
GGATCTAGGTGAAGATCCTTTTTGATAATCTCATGACCAAAATCCCTTAACGTGAGTTTTCGTTCCACTG
AGCGTCAGACCCCGTAGAAAAGATCAAAGGATCTTCTTGAGATCCTTTTTTTCTGCGCGTAATCTGCTGC
TTGCAAACAAAAAAACCACCGCTACCAGCGGTGGTTTGTTTGCCGGATCAAGAGCTACCAACTCTTTTTC
CGAAGGTAACTGGCTTCAGCAGAGCGCAGATACCAAATACTGTCCTTCTAGTGTAGCCGTAGTTAGGCCA
CCACTTCAAGAACTCTGTAGCACCGCCTACATACCTCGCTCTGCTAATCCTGTTACCAGTGGCTGCTGCC
AGTGGCGATAAGTCGTGTCTTACCGGGTTGGACTCAAGACGATAGTTACCGGATAAGGCGCAGCGGTCGG
GCTGAACGGGGGGTTCGTGCACACAGCCCAGCTTGGAGCGAACGACCTACACCGAACTGAGATACCTACA
GCGTGAGCTATGAGAAAGCGCCACGCTTCCCGAAGGGAGAAAGGCGGACAGGTATCCGGTAAGCGGCAGG
GTCGGAACAGGAGAGCGCACGAGGGAGCTTCCAGGGGGAAACGCCTGGTATCTTTATAGTCCTGTCGGGT
TTCGCCACCTCTGACTTGAGCGTCGATTTTTGTGATGCTCGTCAGGGGGGCGGAGCCTATGGAAAAACGC
CAGCAACGCGGCCTTTTTACGGTTCCTGGCCTTTTGCTGGCCTTTTGCTCACATGTTCTTTCCTGCGTTA
TCCCCTGATTCTGTGGATAACCGTATTACCGCCATGCAT
Features (pLannotate 1.2.2; 17 found; start..end, strand, type, name):
     61..364     +  enhancer       CMV enhancer: human cytomegalovirus immediate early enhancer
    365..568     +  promoter       CMV promoter: human cytomegalovirus (CMV) immediate early promoter
    564..597     +  LTR            5' LTR (truncated) (fragment): truncated 5' long terminal repeat (LTR) from HIV-1
    613..631     +  promoter       T7 promoter: promoter for bacteriophage T7 RNA polymerase
    665..1381    +  CDS            EGFP: EGFP is a basic (constitutively fluorescent) green fluorescent protein published in 1996, derived from Aequorea victoria. It is reported to be a rapidly-maturing weak dimer with moderate acid sensitivity.
   1382..1440    +  misc_feature   MCS (fragment): multiple cloning site
   1439..1999    +  CDS            CNOT6 (fragment): CNOT6_HUMAN - Also known as CCR4, CCR4a, KIAA1194. Experimental evidence at protein level: Swiss-Prot protein existence level 1. Poly(A) nuclease with 3'-5' RNase activity. Catalytic component of the CCR4-NOT complex which is one of the major cellular mRNA deadenylases and is linked to various cellular processes including bulk mRNA degradation, miRNA-mediated repression, translational repression during translational initiation and general transcription regulation. Additional complex functions may be a consequence of its influence on mRNA expression. Involved in mRNA decay mediated by the major
   2025..2109    +  CDS            large T antigen (fragment): large T antigen from SV40 (simian virus 40)
   2132..2253    +  polyA_signal   SV40 poly(A) signal: SV40 polyadenylation signal
   2287..2715    -  rep_origin     f1 ori (sequence partly withheld): f1 bacteriophage origin of replication; arrow indicates direction of (+) strand synthesis
   2742..2846    +  promoter       AmpR promoter: bla
   2848..3205    +  promoter       SV40 promoter: SV40 enhancer and early promoter
   3240..4034    +  CDS            NeoR/KanR: aminoglycoside phosphotransferase from Tn5; aph(3')-II (or nptII); confers resistance to neomycin, kanamycin, and G418 (Geneticin®)
   4055..4207    +  CDS            ble (fragment): BLE_KLEPN - Experimental evidence at protein level: Swiss-Prot protein existence level 1. Binding protein with a strong affinity to the bleomycin family of antibiotics. Binds to CL990; an antimitotic-antibiotic compound. From Klebsiella pneumoniae.
   4266..4313    +  polyA_signal   HSV TK poly(A) signal: herpes simplex virus thymidine kinase polyadenylation signal (Cole and Stacy, 1985)
   4404..4420    -  polyA_signal   bGH poly(A) signal (fragment): bovine growth hormone polyadenylation signal
   4642..5230    +  rep_origin     ori: high-copy-number ColE1/pMB1/pBR322/pUC origin of replication
