[The description below was written by a language model from this plasmid's Addgene catalogue record and pLannotate feature annotations shown in this document.]
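Description:
pT7-EGFP-C1-HsNot6_1-188_K is a 5,344 nt mammalian expression plasmid encoding an N-terminal fragment (residues 1–188) of human CNOT6 (also called CCR4 or CCR4a) fused to the C-terminus of EGFP. The catalogue lists the backbone as unknown, but the name and feature layout fit an EGFP-C1-style vector with an added T7 promoter. The CMV immediate early enhancer and promoter drive transcription in mammalian cells. A bacteriophage T7 promoter sits just upstream of the EGFP coding sequence, which would in principle also allow transcription by T7 RNA polymerase. EGFP is followed by a remnant of the multiple cloning site that serves as a linker, then the CNOT6 fragment, and the unit ends with an SV40 polyadenylation signal. The short matches annotated as HIV-1 LTR, SV40 large T antigen, ble and bGH poly(A) are small fragments and are most likely incidental homologies or vector remnants, not functional elements.

The plasmid replicates in E. coli from a high-copy ColE1/pUC-type origin and also carries an f1 origin for single-stranded DNA production. Selection relies on a single NeoR/KanR (Tn5 aminoglycoside phosphotransferase) gene placed behind tandem bacterial (bla) and SV40 early promoters and terminated by an HSV TK poly(A) signal. This arrangement gives kanamycin resistance in bacteria and G418 resistance in transfected mammalian cells.

CNOT6 is a catalytic poly(A) nuclease subunit of the CCR4-NOT deadenylase complex. The stated purpose is simply mammalian expression of this fragment. A GFP-tagged truncation of this kind lends itself to localisation, pull-down or interaction-mapping experiments, although the record does not specify the application. The depositor notes that the ORF derives from a reference human mRNA and that the supplied sequence may be theoretical.
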