Addgene plasmid #146738: pT7-EGFP-C1-HsNot6_1-188_K
Purpose: Mammalian Expression of HsNot6_1-188
Depositing lab: Elisa Izaurralde. Depositing organization: Max Planck Institute for Developmental Biology.
Backbone
  Vector backbone: Unknown
  Vector type: Mammalian Expression
Growth in bacteria
  Bacterial resistance: Kanamycin, 50 μg/mL
  Growth temperature: 37°C
  Growth strain: DH5alpha
  Copy number: High Copy
Gene/Insert
  Gene/Insert name: HsNot6_1-188 (alt names: CCr4; CNOT6)
  Species: H. sapiens (human)
  Entrez Gene: CNOT6 (a.k.a. CCR4, Ccr4a)
  Cloning method: Unknown
Terms and licenses: Academic/Nonprofit Terms; Industry Terms: Not Available to Industry
Depositor comments: ORF extracted from NCBI:NM_015455.3 Plasmids from this collection were made available to the research community and donated after the lab closed. Please note that the sequence provided by the depositing laboratory may be theoretical/predicted or based on Sanger sequencing results. There may be discrepancies between sequencing results obtained by Addgene and the depositor sequence. If an Addgene verified sequence is not available, please contact before placing your order to request that our lab fully sequence the plasmid.
How to cite: pT7-EGFP-C1-HsNot6_1-188_K was a gift from Elisa Izaurralde (Addgene plasmid # 146738 ; http://n2t.net/addgene:146738 ; RRID:Addgene_146738)
